Addgene plasmid #184929: pTubuiln-Electra1
Purpose: Tubulin labeling with blue fluorescent protein Electra1
Depositing lab: Kiryl Piatkevich. Publication: Dual-expression system for blue fluorescent protein optimization. Papadaki S, Wang X, Wang Y, Zhang H, Jia S, Liu S, Yang M, Zhang D, Jia JM, Koster RW, Namikawa K, Piatkevich KD. Sci Rep. 2022 Jun 17;12(1):10190. doi: 10.1038/s41598-022-13214-0. PubMed 35715437.
Backbone
  Vector backbone: pcDNA
  Backbone size w/o insert (bp): 5381
  Total vector size (bp): 7508
  Vector type: Mammalian Expression
Growth in bacteria
  Bacterial resistance: Ampicillin, 100 μg/mL
  Growth temperature: 37°C
  Growth strain: DH5alpha
  Copy number: High Copy
Gene/Insert
  Gene/Insert name: TUBA1B-Electra1
  Species: Synthetic
  Insert size (bp): 2127
  GenBank ID: NM_006082.3 OL631606
  Promoter: CMV
  Tag / fusion protein: Electra1 (N terminal on backbone)
  Cloning method: Restriction Enzyme; 5′ cloning site KpnI (not destroyed); 3′ cloning site XhoI (not destroyed)
  Sequencing primers: 5′ CMV-F; 3′ bGHp(A)
Terms and licenses: Academic/Nonprofit Terms; Industry Terms: Not Available to Industry
How to cite: pTubuiln-Electra1 was a gift from Kiryl Piatkevich (Addgene plasmid # 184929 ; http://n2t.net/addgene:184929 ; RRID:Addgene_184929)
