[The description below was written by a language model from this plasmid's Addgene catalogue record and pLannotate feature annotations shown in this document.]
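Description:
pTubuiln-Electra1 (name as spelled in the record) is a 7.5 kb mammalian expression plasmid on a pcDNA backbone, built to label microtubules with the blue fluorescent protein Electra1. It is maintained in E. coli at high copy through a ColE1/pUC-type origin and selected with ampicillin via the AmpR β-lactamase gene. An f1 origin is also present. For mammalian cells, the backbone carries an SV40 promoter-driven neomycin phosphotransferase cassette with an SV40 poly(A) signal, which would allow G418 selection of stable transfectants.

The payload is a roughly 2.1 kb fusion inserted between KpnI and XhoI. It is transcribed from the CMV immediate-early enhancer and promoter and terminated by the bGH polyadenylation signal. The fluorescent protein reading frame lies upstream, followed after a short linker region by the α-tubulin TUBA1B coding sequence, consistent with the catalogue's N-terminal tag. The automated annotation labels the fluorescent protein ORF as mRuby3 and the tubulin as the bovine orthologue. These are most likely nearest-match calls from the annotation database: the catalogue identifies the fluorescent protein as Electra1, and its tubulin reference is an NM_-series transcript accession for TUBA1B, whose source species the record does not state, while the insert species is listed as synthetic. T7 and SP6 promoters flank the insert, a standard pcDNA feature for in vitro transcription or sequencing. Short annotated fragments (HIV-1 LTR, ble, lacI, bom) appear to be backbone remnants with no stated function.

The fusion incorporates into the microtubule network of transfected cells, allowing blue-channel imaging of the cytoskeleton. The associated publication concerns blue fluorescent protein optimisation, so the plasmid probably also served to test how Electra1 performs as a fusion tag.
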