Features (pLannotate 1.2.2; 22 found; start..end, strand, type, name):
    137..516     +  enhancer       CMV enhancer: human cytomegalovirus immediate early enhancer
    517..720     +  promoter       CMV promoter: human cytomegalovirus (CMV) immediate early promoter
    716..749     +  LTR            5' LTR (truncated) (fragment): truncated 5' long terminal repeat (LTR) from HIV-1
    765..783     +  promoter       T7 promoter: promoter for bacteriophage T7 RNA polymerase
    809..1519    +  CDS            mRuby3: monomeric red fluorescent protein derived from mRuby2, with improved brightness and photostability (Bajar et al., 2016)
   1583..2932    +  CDS            TBA1B_BOVIN: Experimental evidence at protein level: Swiss-Prot protein existence level 1. Tubulin is the major constituent of microtubules. It binds two moles of GTP, one at an exchangeable site on the beta chain and one at a non-exchangeable site on the alpha chain. From Bos taurus (Bovine).
   2963..2981    -  promoter       SP6 promoter: promoter for bacteriophage SP6 RNA polymerase
   3007..3231    +  polyA_signal   bGH poly(A) signal: bovine growth hormone polyadenylation signal
   3235..3256    +  promoter       SV40 promoter (fragment): SV40 enhancer and early promoter
   3277..3705    +  rep_origin     f1 ori (sequence partly withheld): f1 bacteriophage origin of replication; arrow indicates direction of (+) strand synthesis
   3719..4048    +  promoter       SV40 promoter: SV40 enhancer and early promoter
   4115..4906    +  CDS            neo: KKA2_KLEPN - Also known as kan, nptII. Experimental evidence at protein level: Swiss-Prot protein existence level 1. Resistance to kanamycin, neomycin, paromomycin, ribostamycin, butirosin and gentamicin B. From Klebsiella pneumoniae.
   4930..5088    +  CDS            ble (fragment): BLE_KLEPN - Experimental evidence at protein level: Swiss-Prot protein existence level 1. Binding protein with a strong affinity to the bleomycin family of antibiotics. Binds to CL990; an antimitotic-antibiotic compound. From Klebsiella pneumoniae.
   5083..5204    +  polyA_signal   SV40 poly(A) signal: SV40 polyadenylation signal
   5277..5293    -  protein_bind   lac operator: The lac repressor binds to the lac operator to inhibit transcription in E. coli. This inhibition can be relieved by adding lactose or isopropyl-β-D-thiogalactopyranoside (IPTG). lac repressor encoded by lacI
   5301..5331    -  promoter       lac promoter: promoter for the E. coli lac operon
   5346..5367    -  protein_bind   CAP binding site: CAP binding activates transcription in the presence of cAMP. E. coli catabolite activator protein
   5380..5472    -  CDS            lacI (fragment): lac repressor; lacI; The lac repressor binds to the lac operator to inhibit transcription in E. coli. This inhibition can be relieved by adding lactose or isopropyl-β-D-thiogalactopyranoside (IPTG).
   5655..6243    -  rep_origin     ori: high-copy-number ColE1/pMB1/pBR322/pUC origin of replication
   6414..7274    -  CDS            AmpR: β-lactamase; bla; confers resistance to ampicillin, carbenicillin, and related antibiotics
   7275..7379    -  promoter       AmpR promoter: bla
   7438..7490    -  misc_feature   bom (fragment): basis of mobility region from pBR322
>Addgene plasmid #184929 | pTubuiln-Electra1 | addgene full sequence | sequence record 368013 | Addgene NGS Result
TTGGAGGTCGCTGAGTAGTGCGCGAGCAAAATTTAAGCTACAACAAGGCAAGGCTTGACCGACAATTGCA
TGAAGAATCTGCTTAGGGTTAGGCGTTTTGCGCTGCTTCGCGATGTACGGGCCAGATATACGCGTTGACA
TTGATTATTGACTAGTTATTAATAGTAATCAATTACGGGGTCATTAGTTCATAGCCCATATATGGAGTTC
CGCGTTACATAACTTACGGTAAATGGCCCGCCTGGCTGACCGCCCAACGACCCCCGCCCATTGACGTCAA
TAATGACGTATGTTCCCATAGTAACGCCAATAGGGACTTTCCATTGACGTCAATGGGTGGAGTATTTACG
GTAAACTGCCCACTTGGCAGTACATCAAGTGTATCATATGCCAAGTACGCCCCCTATTGACGTCAATGAC
GGTAAATGGCCCGCCTGGCATTATGCCCAGTACATGACCTTATGGGACTTTCCTACTTGGCAGTACATCT
ACGTATTAGTCATCGCTATTACCATGGTGATGCGGTTTTGGCAGTACATCAATGGGCGTGGATAGCGGTT
TGACTCACGGGGATTTCCAAGTCTCCACCCCATTGACGTCAATGGGAGTTTGTTTTGGCACCAAAATCAA
CGGGACTTTCCAAAATGTCGTAACAACTCCGCCCCATTGACGCAAATGGGCGGTAGGCGTGTACGGTGGG
AGGTCTATATAAGCAGAGCTCTCTGGCTAACTAGAGAACCCACTGCTTACTGGCTTATCGAAATTAATAC
GACTCACTATAGGGAGACCCAAGCTTGGTACCGCCACCATGGTGTCTAAGGGCGAAGAGCTGATCGAGGA
AAATATGCGTATGAAGGTGGTCATGGAAGGTTCGGTCAACGGCCACCAATTCAAATGCACAGGTGAAGGA
GAAGGCAGACCGTACGAGGGAGTGCAAACCATGAGGATCAAAGTCATCGAGGGAGGACCCCTGCCATTTG
CCTTTGACATTCTTGCCACGTCGTTCCTGTTCGGCAGCAAGACCTTTATCAAGTACCCGGCCGACATCCC
TGATTTCTTCAAACAGTCCTTTCCTGAGGGCTTTACTTGGGAAAGAGTTACGAGATACGAAGATGGTGGA
GTCGTCACCGTCACGCAGGACACCAGCCTTGAGGATGGGGGGCTCGTCTACAACGTCAAGGTCAGAGGGG
TAAACTTTCCCTCCAATGGTCCCGTGATGCAGAAGAAGACCGAGGGTTGGGAGCCTTTCACAGAGATGAT
GTATCCAGCAAATGGTGGTCTGAGAGGATATACCGACATCGCACTGAAAGTTGATGGTGATGGCCATCTG
CACGCCAACATCGTGACAACTTACAGGTCAAAAAAGACCGTCGGGGACATCAAGATGCCCGGTGTCCATG
CCGTTGATTACCGCCTGGAAAGGGTCGAAGAGAGTGACAATGAAACCTACGTAGTGCTAAGAGAAGTGGC
AGTTGCCAAATACAGCAACCTTGGTGGTGGCATGGACGAGCTGTACAAGGGAGGTGGTGGATCAGGAGGA
GGTGGTTCTGGAGGTGGTGGATCAGGAGGAAGATCTCGAGTGCGTGAGTGCATCTCCATCCACGTTGGCC
AGGCTGGTGTCCAGATTGGCAATGCCTGCTGGGAGCTCTACTGCCTGGAACACGGCATCCAGCCCGATGG
CCAGATGCCAAGTGACAAGACCATTGGGGGAGGAGATGACTCCTTCAACACCTTCTTCAGTGAGACGGGC
GCTGGCAAGCACGTGCCCCGGGCTGTGTTTGTAGACTTGGAACCCACAGTCATTGATGAAGTTCGCACTG
GCACCTACCGCCAGCTCTTCCACCCTGAGCAGCTCATCACAGGCAAGGAAGATGCTGCCAATAACTATGC
CCGAGGGCACTACACCATTGGCAAGGAGATCATTGACCTTGTGTTGGACCGAATTCGCAAGCTGGCTGAC
CAGTGCACCGGTCTTCAGGGCTTCTTGGTTTTCCACAGCTTTGGTGGGGGAACTGGTTCTGGGTTCACCT
CCCTGCTCATGGAACGTCTCTCAGTTGATTATGGCAAGAAGTCCAAGCTGGAGTTCTCCATTTACCCAGC
ACCCCAGGTTTCCACAGCTGTAGTTGAGCCCTACAACTCCATCCTCACCACCCACACCACCCTGGAGCAC
TCTGATTGTGCCTTCATGGTAGACAATGAGGCCATCTATGACATCTGTCGTAGAAACCTCGATATCGAGC
GCCCAACCTACACTAACCTTAACCGCCTTATTAGCCAGATTGTGTCCTCCATCACTGCTTCCCTGAGATT
TGATGGAGCCCTGAATGTTGACCTGACAGAATTCCAGACCAACCTGGTGCCCTACCCCCGCATCCACTTC
CCTCTGGCCACATATGCCCCTGTCATCTCTGCTGAGAAAGCCTACCATGAACAGCTTTCTGTAGCAGAGA
TCACCAATGCTTGCTTTGAGCCAGCCAACCAGATGGTGAAATGTGACCCTCGCCATGGTAAATACATGGC
TTGCTGCCTGTTGTACCGTGGTGACGTGGTTCCCAAAGATGTCAATGCTGCCATTGCCACCATCAAAACC
AAGCGCAGCATCCAGTTTGTGGATTGGTGCCCCACTGGCTTCAAGGTTGGCATCAACTACCAGCCTCCCA
CTGTGGTGCCTGGTGGAGACCTGGCCAAGGTACAGAGAGCTGTGTGCATGCTGAGCAACACCACAGCCAT
TGCTGAGGCCTGGGCTCGCCTGGACCACAAGTTTGACCTGATGTATGCCAAGCGTGCCTTTGTTCACTGG
TACGTGGGTGAGGGGATGGAGGAAGGCGAGTTTTCAGAGGCCCGTGAAGATATGGCTGCCCTTGAGAAGG
ATTATGAGGAGGTTGGTGTGGATTCTGTTGAAGGAGAGGGTGAGGAAGAAGGAGAGGAATACTAAGGATC
CACCGGATCTAGAGGGCCCTATTCTATAGTGTCACCTAAATGCTAGAGCTCGCTGATCAGCCTCGACTGT
GCCTTCTAGTTGCCAGCCATCTGTTGTTTGCCCCTCCCCCGTGCCTTCCTTGACCCTGGAAGGTGCCACT
CCCACTGTCCTTTCCTAATAAAATGAGGAAATTGCATCGCATTGTCTGAGTAGGTGTCATTCTATTCTGG
GGGGTGGGGTGGGGCAGGACAGCAAGGGGGAGGATTGGGAAGACAATAGCAGGCATGCTGGGGATGCGGT
GGGCTCTATGGCTTCTGAGGCGGAAAGAACCAGCTGGGGCTCTAGGGGGTATCCCC
[124 nt withheld, positions 3277-3400]
C
[91 nt withheld, positions 3402-3492]
A
[49 nt withheld, positions 3494-3542]
CCTTTGACGTTGGAGTCCACGTTCTTT
[37 nt withheld, positions 3570-3606]
ACCCTATCTCGGTCTATTCTTTTGATTTATAAGGGATTTTGCCGATTTCGGCCTATTGGTTAAAAAATGA
GCTGATTTAACAAAAATTTAACGCGAATTAATTCTGTGGAATGTGTGTCAGTTAGGGTGTGGAAAGTCCC
CAGGCTCCCCAGCAGGCAGAAGTATGCAAAGCATGCATCTCAATTAGTCAGCAACCAGGTGTGGAAAGTC
CCCAGGCTCCCCAGCAGGCAGAAGTATGCAAAGCATGCATCTCAATTAGTCAGCAACCATAGTCCCGCCC
CTAACTCCGCCCATCCCGCCCCTAACTCCGCCCAGTTCCGCCCATTCTCCGCCCCATGGCTGACTAATTT
TTTTTATTTATGCAGAGGCCGAGGCCGCCTCTGCCTCTGAGCTATTCCAGAAGTAGTGAGGAGGCTTTTT
TGGAGGCCTAGGCTTTTGCAAAAAGCTCCCGGGAGCTTGTATATCCATTTTCGGATCTGATCAAGAGACA
GGATGAGGATCGTTTCGCATGATTGAACAAGATGGATTGCACGCAGGTTCTCCGGCCGCTTGGGTGGAGA
GGCTATTCGGCTATGACTGGGCACAACAGACAATCGGCTGCTCTGATGCCGCCGTGTTCCGGCTGTCAGC
GCAGGGGCGCCCGGTTCTTTTTGTCAAGACCGACCTGTCCGGTGCCCTGAATGAACTGCAGGACGAGGCA
GCGCGGCTATCGTGGCTGGCCACGACGGGCGTTCCTTGCGCAGCTGTGCTCGACGTTGTCACTGAAGCGG
GAAGGGACTGGCTGCTATTGGGCGAAGTGCCGGGGCAGGATCTCCTGTCATCTCACCTTGCTCCTGCCGA
GAAAGTATCCATCATGGCTGATGCAATGCGGCGGCTGCATACGCTTGATCCGGCTACCTGCCCATTCGAC
CACCAAGCGAAACATCGCATCGAGCGAGCACGTACTCGGATGGAAGCCGGTCTTGTCGATCAGGATGATC
TGGACGAAGAGCATCAGGGGCTCGCGCCAGCCGAACTGTTCGCCAGGCTCAAGGCGCGCATGCCCGACGG
CGAGGATCTCGTCGTGACCCATGGCGATGCCTGCTTGCCGAATATCATGGTGGAAAATGGCCGCTTTTCT
GGATTCATCGACTGTGGCCGGCTGGGTGTGGCGGACCGCTATCAGGACATAGCGTTGGCTACCCGTGATA
TTGCTGAAGAGCTTGGCGGCGAATGGGCTGACCGCTTCCTCGTGCTTTACGGTATCGCCGCTCCCGATTC
GCAGCGCATCGCCTTCTATCGCCTTCTTGACGAGTTCTTCTGAGCGGGACTCTGGGGTTCGAAATGACCG
ACCAAGCGACGCCCAACCTGCCATCACGAGATTTCGATTCCACCGCCGCCTTCTATGAAAGGTTGGGCTT
CGGAATCGTTTTCCGGGACGCCGGCTGGATGATCCTCCAGCGCGGGGATCTCATGCTGGAGTTCTTCGCC
CACCCCAACTTGTTTATTGCAGCTTATAATGGTTACAAATAAAGCAATAGCATCACAAATTTCACAAATA
AAGCATTTTTTTCACTGCATTCTAGTTGTGGTTTGTCCAAACTCATCAATGTATCTTATCATGTCTGTAT
ACCGTCGACCTCTAGCTAGAGCTTGGCGTAATCATGGTCATAGCTGTTTCCTGTGTGAAATTGTTATCCG
CTCACAATTCCACACAACATACGAGCCGGAAGCATAAAGTGTAAAGCCTGGGGTGCCTAATGAGTGAGCT
AACTCACATTAATTGCGTTGCGCTCACTGCCCGCTTTCCAGTCGGGAAACCTGTCGTGCCAGCTGCATTA
ATGAATCGGCCAACGCGCGGGGAGAGGCGGTTTGCGTATTGGGCGCTCTTCCGCTTCCTCGCTCACTGAC
TCGCTGCGCTCGGTCGTTCGGCTGCGGCGAGCGGTATCAGCTCACTCAAAGGCGGTAATACGGTTATCCA
CAGAATCAGGGGATAACGCAGGAAAGAACATGTGAGCAAAAGGCCAGCAAAAGGCCAGGAACCGTAAAAA
GGCCGCGTTGCTGGCGTTTTTCCATAGGCTCCGCCCCCCTGACGAGCATCACAAAAATCGACGCTCAAGT
CAGAGGTGGCGAAACCCGACAGGACTATAAAGATACCAGGCGTTTCCCCCTGGAAGCTCCCTCGTGCGCT
CTCCTGTTCCGACCCTGCCGCTTACCGGATACCTGTCCGCCTTTCTCCCTTCGGGAAGCGTGGCGCTTTC
TCATAGCTCACGCTGTAGGTATCTCAGTTCGGTGTAGGTCGTTCGCTCCAAGCTGGGCTGTGTGCACGAA
CCCCCCGTTCAGCCCGACCGCTGCGCCTTATCCGGTAACTATCGTCTTGAGTCCAACCCGGTAAGACACG
ACTTATCGCCACTGGCAGCAGCCACTGGTAACAGGATTAGCAGAGCGAGGTATGTAGGCGGTGCTACAGA
GTTCTTGAAGTGGTGGCCTAACTACGGCTACACTAGAAGAACAGTATTTGGTATCTGCGCTCTGCTGAAG
CCAGTTACCTTCGGAAAAAGAGTTGGTAGCTCTTGATCCGGCAAACAAACCACCGCTGGTAGCGGTGGTT
TTTTTGTTTGCAAGCAGCAGATTACGCGCAGAAAAAAAGGATCTCAAGAAGATCCTTTGATCTTTTCTAC
GGGGTCTGACGCTCAGTGGAACGAAAACTCACGTTAAGGGATTTTGGTCATGAGATTATCAAAAAGGATC
TTCACCTAGATCCTTTTAAATTAAAAATGAAGTTTTAAATCAATCTAAAGTATATATGAGTAAACTTGGT
CTGACAGTTACCAATGCTTAATCAGTGAGGCACCTATCTCAGCGATCTGTCTATTTCGTTCATCCATAGT
TGCCTGACTCCCCGTCGTGTAGATAACTACGATACGGGAGGGCTTACCATCTGGCCCCAGTGCTGCAATG
ATACCGCGAGACCCACGCTCACCGGCTCCAGATTTATCAGCAATAAACCAGCCAGCCGGAAGGGCCGAGC
GCAGAAGTGGTCCTGCAACTTTATCCGCCTCCATCCAGTCTATTAATTGTTGCCGGGAAGCTAGAGTAAG
TAGTTCGCCAGTTAATAGTTTGCGCAACGTTGTTGCCATTGCTACAGGCATCGTGGTGTCACGCTCGTCG
TTTGGTATGGCTTCATTCAGCTCCGGTTCCCAACGATCAAGGCGAGTTACATGATCCCCCATGTTGTGCA
AAAAAGCGGTTAGCTCCTTCGGTCCTCCGATCGTTGTCAGAAGTAAGTTGGCCGCAGTGTTATCACTCAT
GGTTATGGCAGCACTGCATAATTCTCTTACTGTCATGCCATCCGTAAGATGCTTTTCTGTGACTGGTGAG
TACTCAACCAAGTCATTCTGAGAATAGTGTATGCGGCGACCGAGTTGCTCTTGCCCGGCGTCAATACGGG
ATAATACCGCGCCACATAGCAGAACTTTAAAAGTGCTCATCATTGGAAAACGTTCTTCGGGGCGAAAACT
CTCAAGGATCTTACCGCTGTTGAGATCCAGTTCGATGTAACCCACTCGTGCACCCAACTGATCTTCAGCA
TCTTTTACTTTCACCAGCGTTTCTGGGTGAGCAAAAACAGGAAGGCAAAATGCCGCAAAAAAGGGAATAA
GGGCGACACGGAAATGTTGAATACTCATACTCTTCCTTTTTCAATATTATTGAAGCATTTATCAGGGTTA
TTGTCTCATGAGCGGATACATATTTGAATGTATTTAGAAAAATAAACAAATAGGGGTTCCGCGCACATTT
CCCCGAAAAGTGCCACCTGACGTCGACGGATCGGGAGATCTCCCGATCCCCTATGGTGCACTCTCAGTAC
AATCTGCTCTGATGCCGCATAGTTAAGCCAGTATCTGCTCCCTGCTTGTGTG
